>Addgene plasmid #75466 | pECJ3B | depositor full sequence | sequence record 152157 | pECJ3B sequence 5886 bps
GACGTCTGTGCAAGTACTACTGTTCTGCAGTCACTTGAATTCGATACCCAGCTGTTATTTGTATAGTTCA
TCCATGCCATGTGTAATCCCAGCAGCGGTTACAAACTCAAGAAGGACCATGTGGTCTCTCTTTTCGTTGG
GATCTTTCGAAAGGGCAGATTGTGTGGACAGGTAATGGTTGTCTGGTAAAAGGACAGGGCCATCGCCAAT
CGGAGTATTTTGTTGATAATGGTCTGCTAGTTGAACGCTTCCATCTTCAATGTTGTGTCTAATTTTGAAG
TTAACTTTGATTCCATTCTTTTGTTTGTCTGCCATGATGTATACATTGTGTGAGTTATAGTTGTATTCCA
ATTTGTGTCCAAGAATGTTTCCATCTTCTTTAAAATCAATACCTTTTAACTCGATTCTATTAACAAGGGT
ATCACCTTCAAACTTGACTTCAGCACGTGTCTTGTAGTTCCCGTCATCTTTGAAAAATATAGTTCTTTCC
TGTACGTAACCTTCGGGCATGGCACTCTTGAAAAAGTCATGCTGTTTCATGTGATCTGGGTATCTCGCAA
AGCATTGAACACCATAACCGAAAGTAGTGACAAGTGTTGGCCACGGAACAGGTAGTTTTCCAGTAGTGCA
AATAAATTTAAGGGTAAGTTTTCCGTATGTTGCATCACCTTCACCCTCTCCACTGACAGAAAATTTGTGC
CCATTAACATCACCATCTAATTCAACAAGAATTGGGACAACTCCAGTGAAAAGTTCTTCTCCTTTACGCA
TGTGCACTACCTCCTTGGTTGTCTATGCTATGCTGATCTACAACTGGCATGCGGTCAGTGCGTCCTGCTG
ATGTGCTCAGTATCTCTATCACTGATAGGGATGTCAATCTCTATCACTGATAGGGAAACGTTTCGCAGAA
GCTTCCGCAAGGTACCACTTTGCCGCGGTTAAACTCGTCTTCTGTTCGCCTGGCCCGCGTTCAGCATGAT
CGCGCGCACTTCGTTGGTGTTTTCTTCGTTTTTGTTCGCCGCCTGCCCGCTTTCCAGTCGGGAAACCTGT
CGTGCCAGTTGCATTAATGAATCGGCCAACGCGCGGGGAGAGGCGGTTTGCGTATTGGGAGCCAGGGTGG
TTTTTCTTTTCACCAGTGAGACGGGCAACAGTTGATTGCCCTTCACCGCCTGGCCCTGAGAGAGTTGCAG
CAAGCGGTCCACGCTGGTTTGCCCCAGCAGGCGAAAATCCTGTTTGATGGTGGTTAACGGCGGGATATAA
CATGAGCTGTCTTCGGTATCGTCGTATCCCACTACCGAGATGTCCGCACCAACGCGCAGCCCGGACTCGG
TAATGGCGCGCATTGCGCCCAGCGCCATCTGATCGTTGGCAACCAGCATCGCAGTGGGAACGATGCCCTC
ATTCAGCATTTGCATGGTTTGTTGAAAACCGGACATGGCACTCCAGTCGCCTTCCCGTTCCGCTATCGGC
TGAATTTGATTGCGAGTGAGATATTTATGCCAGCCAGCCAGACGCAGACGCGCCGAGACAGAACTTAATG
GGCCCGCTAACAGCGCGATTTGCTGGTGACCCAATGCGACCAGATGCTCCACGCCCAGTCGCGTACCGTC
TTCATGGGAGAAAATAATACTGTTGATGGGTGTCTGGTCAGAGACATCAAGAAATAACGCCGGAACATTA
GTGCAGGCAGCTTCCACAGCAATGGCATCCTGGTCATCCAGCGGATAGTTAATGATCAGCCCACTGACGC
GCTGCGCGAGAAGATTGTGAACCGCTGCTTTACAGGCTTCGACGCCGCTTCGTTCTACCATCGACACCAC
CACGCTGGCACCCAGTTGATCGGCGCGAGATTTAATCGCCGCGACAATTTGCGACGGCGCGTGCAGGGCC
AGACTGGAGGTGGCAACGCCAATCAGCAACGACTGTTTGCCCGCCAGTTGTTGTGCCACGCGGTTGGGAA
TGTAATTCAGCTCCGCCATCGCCGCTTCCACTTTTTCCCGCGTTTTCGCAGAAACGTGGCTGGCCTGGTT
CACCACGCGGGAAACGGTCTGATAAGAGACACCGGCATACTCTGCGACATCGTACAGCGTTACTGGTTTC
ACATTCACCATTGTACACCCTCTCCTTATATTGGGACCTATGGATCCGGTCAGTGCGTCCTGCTGATGTG
CTCAGTATCTCTATCACTGATAGGGATGTCAATCTCTATCACTGATAGGGACGGCCGCCCGTTCCATGGC
TGAAATGAGCTGTTGACAATTAATCATCCGGCTCGTATAATGTGTGGAATTGTGAGCGGATAACAATTTC
ACACGTCGACCGCCTTCGGCGAAGCTCCACACGAGAGCTAGCATGTCTCGTTTAGATAAAAGTAAAGTGA
TTAACAGCGCATTAGAGCTGCTTAATGAGGTCGGAATCGAAGGTTTAACAACCCGTAAACTCGCCCAGAA
GCTAGGTGTAGAGCAGCCTACATTGTATTGGCATGTAAAAAATAAGCGGGCTTTGCTCGACGCCTTAGCC
ATTGAGATGTTAGATAGGCACCATACTCACTTTTGCCCTTTAGAAGGGGAAAGCTGGCAAGATTTTTTAC
GTAATAACGCTAAAAGTTTTAGATGTGCTTTACTAAGTCATCGCGATGGAGCAAAAGTACATTTAGGTAC
ACGGCCTACAGAAAAACAGTATGAAACTCTCGAAAATCAATTAGCCTTTTTATGCCAACAAGGTTTTTCA
CTAGAGAATGCATTATATGCACTCAGCGCTGTGGGGCATTTTACTTTAGGTTGCGTATTGGAAGATCAAG
AGCATCAAGTCGCTAAAGAAGAAAGGGAAACACCTACTACTGATAGTATGCCGCCATTATTACGACAAGC
TATCGAATTATTTGATCACCAAGGTGCAGAGCCAGCCTTCTTATTCGGCCTTGAATTGATCATCTGCGGA
TTAGAAAAACAACTTAAATGTGAAAGTGGGTCTTGAGAGCTCGGACTGCTTAAGTCGCTCCATATGCTCG
TTCCCGGGCGAAATGAGCTGTTGACAATTAATCATCCGGCTCGTATAATGTGTGGAATTGTGAGCGGATA
ACAATTTCACACCAATTGAGTATTAACTATCGTTCAACTGATAGGGAGGCGCCGATGGTGAGCAAGGGCG
AGGAGGATAACATGGCCATCATCAAGGAGTTCATGCGCTTCAAGGTTCACATGGAGGGCTCCGTGAACGG
CCACGAGTTCGAGATCGAGGGCGAGGGCGAGGGCCGCCCCTACGAGGGCACCCAGACCGCCAAGCTGAAG
GTGACCAAGGGTGGCCCCCTGCCCTTCGCCTGGGACATCCTGTCCCCTCAGTTCATGTACGGCTCCAAGG
CCTACGTGAAGCACCCCGCCGACATCCCCGACTACTTGAAGCTGTCCTTCCCCGAGGGCTTCAAGTGGGA
GCGCGTGATGAACTTCGAGGACGGCGGCGTGGTGACCGTGACCCAGGACTCCTCCCTGCAAGACGGCGAG
TTCATCTACAAGGTGAAGCTGCGCGGCACCAACTTCCCCTCCGACGGCCCCGTAATGCAGAAGAAGACTA
TGGGCTGGGAGGCCTCCTCCGAGCGGATGTACCCCGAGGACGGCGCGCTGAAGGGCGAGATCAAGCAGAG
GCTGAAGCTGAAGGACGGCGGCCACTACGACGCTGAGGTCAAGACCACCTACAAGGCCAAGAAGCCCGTG
CAACTGCCCGGCGCGTACAACGTCAACATCAAGTTGGACATCACCTCCCACAACGAGGACTACACCATCG
TGGAACAGTACGAACGCGCCGAGGGCCGCCACTCCACCGGCGGCATGGACGAGCTGTATAAGTAAGATAT
CTATCGCCCTAGGGACCGTCTCGAGAGAATCAATATTAATCCAACGCGTGGCATCAAATAAAACGAAAGG
CTCAGTCGAAAGACTGGGCCTTTCGTTTTATCTGTTGTTTGTCGGTGAACGCTCTCCTGAGTAGGACAAA
TCCGCCGCCCTAGACTTAGGCGTTCGGCTGCGGCGAGCGGTATCAGCTCACTCAAAGGCGGTAATACGGT
TATCCACAGAATCAGGGGATAACGCAGGAAAGAACATGTGAGCAAAAGGCCAGCAAAAGGCCAGGAACCG
TAAAAAGGCCGCGTTGCTGGCGTTTTTCCATAGGCTCCGCCCCCCTGACGAGCATCACAAAAATCGACGC
TCAAGTCAGAGGTGGCGAAACCCGACAGGACTATAAAGATACCAGGCGTTTCCCCCTGGAAGCTCCCTCG
TGCGCTCTCCTGTTCCGACCCTGCCGCTTACCGGATACCTGTCCGCCTTTCTCCCTTCGGGAAGCGTGGC
GCTTTCTCATAGCTCACGCTGTAGGTATCTCAGTTCGGTGTAGGTCGTTCGCTCCAAGCTGGGCTGTCTG
CACGAACCCCCCGTTCAGCCCGACCGCTGCGCCTTATCCGGTAACTATCGTCTTGAGTCCAACCCGGTAA
GACACGACTTATCGCCACTGGCAGCAGCCACTGGTAACAGGATTAGCAGAGCGAGGTATGTAGGCGGTGC
TACAGAGTTCTTGAAGTGGTGGCCTAACTACGGCTACACTAGAAGGACAGTATTTGGTATCTGCGCTCTG
CTGAAGCCAGTTACCTTCGGAAAAAGAGTTGGTAGCTCTTGATCCGGCAAACAAACCACCGCTGGTAGCG
GTGGTTTTTTTGTTTGCAAGCAGCAGATTACGCGCAGAAAAAAAGGATCTCAAGAAGATCCTTTGATCTT
TTCTACGGGGTCTGACGCTCAGTGGAACGAAAACTCACGTTAAGGGATTTTGGTCATGGCTAGTGCTTGG
ATTCTCACCAATAAAAAACGCCCGGCGGCAACCGAGCGTTCTGAACAAATCCAGATGGAGTTCTGAGGTC
ATTACTGGATCTATCAACAGGAGTCCAAGCCAATTCTCGAACCCCAGAGTCCCGCTCAGAAGAACTCGTC
AAGAAGGCGATAGAAGGCGATGCGCTGCGAATCGGGAGCGGCGATACCGTAAAGCACGAGGAAGCGGTCA
GCCCATTCGCCGCCAAGCTCTTCAGCAATATCACGGGTAGCCAACGCTATGTCCTGATAGCGGTCCGCCA
CACCCAGCCGGCCACAGTCGATGAATCCAGAAAAGCGGCCATTTTCCACCATGATATTCGGCAAGCAGGC
ATCGCCGTGGGTCACGACGAGATCCTCGCCGTCGGGCATACGCGCCTTGAGCCTGGCGAACAGTTCGGCT
GGCGCGAGCCCCTGATGCTCTTCGTCCAGATCATCCTGATCGACAAGACCGGCTTCCATCCGAGTACGTG
CTCGCTCGATGCGATGTTTCGCTTGGTGGTCGAATGGGCAGGTAGCCGGATCAAGCGTATGCAGCCGCCG
CATTGCATCAGCCATGATGGATACTTTCTCGGCAGGAGCAAGGTGAGATGACAGGAGATCCTGCCCCGGC
ACTTCGCCCAATAGCAGCCAGTCCCTTCCCGCTTCAGTGACAACGTCGAGCACAGCCGCGCAAGGAACGC
CCGTCGTGGCCAGCCACGATAGCCGCGCTGCCTCGTCTTGCAGTTCATTCAGGGCACCGGACAGGTCGGT
CTTGACAAAAAGAACCGGGCGACCCTGCGCTGACAGCCGGAACACGGCGGCATCAGAGCAGCCGATTGTC
TGTTGTGCCCAGTCATAGCCGAATAGCCTCTCCACCCAAGCCGCCGGAGAACCTGCGTGCAATCCATCTT
GTTCAATCATGCGAAACGATCCTCATCCTGTCTCTTGATCAGATCTTGATCCCCTGCGCCATCAGATCCT
TGGCGGCAAGAAAGCCATCCAGTTTACTTTGCAGGGCTTCCCAACCTTACCAGAGGGCGGCCCAACTGGC
AATTCC
Features (pLannotate 1.2.2; 15 found; start..end, strand, type, name):
     58..771     -  CDS            hfriFP: hfriFP is a fluorescent protein published in 2013, derived from Herbaspirillum frisingense.
    823..896     -  promoter       PLtetO-1 promoter: modified phage lambda PL promoter with tet operator sites (Lutz and Bujard, 1997)
   1023..2102    -  CDS            lacI: lac repressor; lacI; The lac repressor binds to the lac operator to inhibit transcription in E. coli. This inhibition can be relieved by adding lactose or isopropyl-β-D-thiogalactopyranoside (IPTG).
   2148..2221    -  promoter       PLtetO-1 promoter: modified phage lambda PL promoter with tet operator sites (Lutz and Bujard, 1997)
   2253..2282    +  promoter       trc promoter: strong E. coli promoter; hybrid between the trp and lac UV5 promoters
   2290..2306    +  protein_bind   lac operator: The lac repressor binds to the lac operator to inhibit transcription in E. coli. This inhibition can be relieved by adding lactose or isopropyl-β-D-thiogalactopyranoside (IPTG). lac repressor encoded by lacI
   2353..2973    +  CDS            tetR: TETR2_ECOLX - Experimental evidence at protein level: Swiss-Prot protein existence level 1. TetR is the repressor of the tetracycline resistance element; its N-terminal region forms a helix-turn-helix structure and binds DNA. Binding of tetracycline to TetR reduces the repressor affinity for the tetracycline resistance gene (tetA) promoter operator sites. From Escherichia coli.
   3031..3060    +  promoter       trc promoter: strong E. coli promoter; hybrid between the trp and lac UV5 promoters
   3068..3084    +  protein_bind   lac operator: The lac repressor binds to the lac operator to inhibit transcription in E. coli. This inhibition can be relieved by adding lactose or isopropyl-β-D-thiogalactopyranoside (IPTG). lac repressor encoded by lacI
   3135..3842    +  CDS            mCherry: mCherry is a basic (constitutively fluorescent) red fluorescent protein published in 2004, derived from Discosoma sp.. It is reported to be a very rapidly-maturing monomer with low acid sensitivity.
   3905..3991    +  terminator     rrnB T1 terminator: Escherichia coli rrnB; transcription terminator T1 from the E. coli rrnB gene
   4155..4743    -  rep_origin     ori: high-copy-number ColE1/pMB1/pBR322/pUC origin of replication
   4831..4925    -  terminator     lambda t0 terminator: transcription terminator from phage lambda
   4959..5750    -  CDS            neo: KKA2_KLEPN - Also known as kan, nptII. Experimental evidence at protein level: Swiss-Prot protein existence level 1. Resistance to kanamycin, neomycin, paromomycin, ribostamycin, butirosin and gentamicin B. From Klebsiella pneumoniae.
   5782..5886    -  CDS            tnpA (fragment): TN5P_ECOLX - Also known as tnp. Experimental evidence at protein level: Swiss-Prot protein existence level 1. Mediates transposition of transposon Tn5 by a 'cut and paste' mechanism. First, the monomeric transposase binds the 19 bp inverted DNA repeats flanking the transposon. Then, dimerization of the DNA- bound transposase creates a synaptic DNA complex. After nicking of the first DNA strand, excision of the transposon proceeds through a series of intermediates. The transposase then mediates the insertion of the transposon at a new site by strand transfer. The activity of the wild- type tran
