[The description below was written by a language model from this plasmid's Addgene catalogue record and pLannotate feature annotations shown in this document.]
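Description:
pECJ3B is a high-copy bacterial expression plasmid built on the pKDL071 backbone that carries a genetic toggle switch for use in E. coli. It replicates from a ColE1/pUC-type origin and is selected with kanamycin through a neo (nptII) resistance gene. This gene is followed by a lambda t0 terminator and flanked by a short annotated remnant of the Tn5 transposase, which is probably left over from the source of the marker.

The circuit consists of two mutually repressing modules arranged divergently. On one side, PLtetO-1 promoters drive lacI and, from a separate copy of the promoter, a second coding sequence. The automated annotation labels that sequence as the fluorescent protein hfriFP, though this label is a homology-based call and the catalogue record does not confirm the reporter's identity. On the other side, two trc promoters, each with a lac operator, drive tetR and mCherry, and an rrnB T1 terminator closes this side. LacI therefore shuts off tetR and mCherry, while TetR shuts off lacI and its companion reporter. This gives two stable states, each reported by its own fluorescent protein. The states can be flipped with inducers that inactivate the repressors, such as IPTG for LacI and tetracycline-class compounds for TetR.

The distinguishing feature is the insert lacI-pdt3B, cloned between BsrGI and SacII sites under pLtetO. The feature table annotates only the lacI coding sequence, so the pdt3B element is not separately mapped. Given the associated work on tunable protein degradation in bacteria, pdt3B is most likely a protein degradation tag fused to LacI, which would allow targeted removal of the repressor to flip or probe the switch.
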