Addgene plasmid #75466: pECJ3B
Purpose: Toggle switch plasmid containing lacI-pdt3B
Depositing lab: James Collins. Depositing organization: Boston University Medical Campus. Publication: Tunable protein degradation in bacteria. Cameron DE, Collins JJ. Nat Biotechnol. 2014 Dec;32(12):1276-81. doi: 10.1038/nbt.3053. Epub 2014 Nov 17. PubMed 25402616.
Backbone
  Vector backbone: pKDL071
  Vector type: Bacterial Expression
Growth in bacteria
  Bacterial resistance: Kanamycin, 50 μg/mL
  Growth temperature: 37°C
  Growth strain: DH5alpha
  Copy number: High Copy
Gene/Insert
  Gene/Insert name: lacI-pdt3B
  Species: E. coli
  Promoter: pLtetO
  Cloning method: Restriction Enzyme; 5′ cloning site BsrGI (not destroyed); 3′ cloning site SacII (not destroyed)
  Sequencing primers: 5′ TCCCTATCAGTGATAGAGATTGAC
Terms and licenses: Academic/Nonprofit Terms; Industry Terms: Not Available to Industry
How to cite: pECJ3B was a gift from James Collins (Addgene plasmid # 75466 ; http://n2t.net/addgene:75466 ; RRID:Addgene_75466)
