>Addgene plasmid #75466 | pECJ3B | addgene partial sequence | sequence record 146587 | GFP-R 5'-CCATCTAATTCAACAAGAATTGGGACAAC-3'
ACCACTTTGNCGCGGTTAAACTCGTCTTCTGTTCGCCTGGCCCGCGTTCAGCATGATCGCGCGCACTTCG
TTGGTGTTTTCTTCGTTTTTGTTCGCCGCCTGCCCGCTTTCCAGTCGGGAAACCTGTCGTGCCAGTTGCA
TTAATGAATCGGCCAACGCGCGGGGAGAGGCGGTTTGCGTATTG
