>Addgene plasmid #75466 | pECJ3B | addgene partial sequence | sequence record 147341 | mCherry-R 5'-TTGGTCACCTTCAGCTTGG-3'
ATCTCGAACTCGTGGCCGTTCACGGAGCCCTCCATGTGAACCTTGAAGCGCATGAACTCCTTGATGATGG
CCATGTTATCCTCCTCGCCCTTGCTCACCATCGGCGCCTCCCTATCAGTTGAACGATAGTTAATACTCAA
TTGGTGTGAAATTGTTATCCGCTCACAATTCCACACATTATACGAGCCGGATGATTAATTGTCAACAGCT
CATTTCGCCCGGGAACGAGCATATGGAGCGACTTAAGCAGTCCGAGCTCTCAAGACCCACTTTCACATTT
AAGTTGTTTTTCTAATCCGCAGATGATCAATTCAAGGCCGAATAAGAAGGCTGGCTCTGCACCTTGGTGA
TCAAATAATTCGATAGCTTGTCGTAATAATGGCGGCATACTATCAGTAGTAGGTGTTTCCCTTTCTTCTT
TAGCGACTTGATGCTCTTGATCTTCCAATACGCAACCTAAAGTAAAATGCCCCACAGCGCTGAGTGCATA
TAATGCATTCTCTAGTGAAAAACCTTGTTGGCATAAAAAGGCTAATTGATTTTCGAGAGTTTCATACTGT
TTTTCTGTAGGCCGTGTACCTAAATGTACTTTTGCTCCATCGCGATGACTTAGTAAAGCACATCTAAAAC
TTTTAGCGTTATTACGTAAAAAATCTTGCCAGCTTTCCCCTTCTAAAGGGCAAAAGTGAGTATGGTGCCT
ATCTAACATCTCAATGGCTAAGGCGTCGAGCAAAGCCCGCTTATTTTTTACATGCCAATACAATGTAGGC
TGCTCTACACCTAGCTTCTGGG
