>Addgene plasmid #75466 | pECJ3B | addgene partial sequence | sequence record 147343 | lacI-F 5'-GCTTGCTGCAACTCTCTCAG-3'
AAAGAAAAACCACCCTGGCTCCCAATACGCAAACCGCCTCTCCCCGCGCGTTGGCCGATTCATTAATGCA
ACTGGCACGACAGGTTTCCCGACTGGAAAGCGGGCAGGCGGCGAACAAAAACGAAGAAAACACCAACGAA
GTGCGCGCGATCATGCTGAACGCGGGCCAGGCGAACAGAAGACGAGTTTAACCGCGGCAAAGTGGTACCT
TGCGGAAGCTTCTGCGAAACGTTTCCCTATCAGTGATAGAGATTGACATCCCTATCAGTGATAGAGATAC
TGAGCACATCAGCAGGACGCACTGACCGCATGCCAGTTGTAGATCAGCATAGCATAGACAACCAAGGAGG
TAGTGCACATGCGTAAAGGAGAAGAACTTTTCACTGGAGTTGTCCCAATTCTTGTTGAATTAGATGGTGA
TGTTAATGGGCACAAATTTTCTGTCAGTGGAGAGGGTGAAGGTGATGCAACATACGGAAAACTTACCCTT
AAATTTATTTGCACTACTGGAAAACTACCTGTTCCGTGGCCAACACTTGTCACTACTTTCGGTTATGGTG
TTCAATGCTTTGCGAGATACCCAGATCACATGAAACAGCATGACTTTTTCAAGAGTGCCATGCCCGAAGG
TTACGTACAGGAAAGAACTATATTTTTCAAAGATGACGGGAACTACAAGACACGTGCTGAAGTCAAGTTT
GAAGGTGATACCCTTGTTAATAGAATCGAGTTAAAAGGTATTGATTTTAAAGAAGATGGAAACATTCTTG
GACACAAATTGGAATACAACTATAACTCACACAATGTATACATCATGGCAGACAAACAAAAGAATGGAAT
CAAAGTTAACTTCAAAATTAGACACAACATTGAAGATGGAAGCGTTCAACTAGCAGACCATTATCAACAA
AATACTCCGATTGGCGATGGCCCTGTC
